>Addgene plasmid #211361 | pET-MCN-10His-mStayGold (E138D) | addgene full sequence | sequence record 417678 | Addgene NGS Result
AAGGCCAGCAAAAGGCCAGGAACCGTAAAAAGGCCGCGTTGCTGGCGTTTTTCCATAGGCTCCGCCCCCC
TGACGAGCATCACAAAAATCGACGCTCAAGTCAGAGGTGGCGAAACCCGACAGGACTATAAAGATACCAG
GCGTTTCCCCCTGGAAGCTCCCTCGTGCGCTCTCCTGTTCCGACCCTGCCGCTTACCGGATACCTGTCCG
CCTTTCTCCCTTCGGGAAGCGTGGCGCTTTCTCATAGCTCACGCTGTAGGTATCTCAGTTCGGTGTAGGT
CGTTCGCTCCAAGCTGGGCTGTGTGCACGAACCCCCCGTTCAGCCCGACCGCTGCGCCTTATCCGGTAAC
TATCGTCTTGAGTCCAACCCGGTAAGACACGACTTATCGCCACTGGCAGCAGCCACTGGTAACAGGATTA
GCAGAGCGAGGTATGTAGGCGGTGCTACAGAGTTCTTGAAGTGGTGGCCTAACTACGGCTACACTAGAAG
GACAGTATTTGGTATCTGCGCTCTGCTGAAGCCAGTTACCTTCGGAAAAAGAGTTGGTAGCTCTTGATCC
GGCAAACAAACCACCGCTGGTAGCGGTGGTTTTTTTGTTTGCAAGCAGCAGATTACGCGCAGAAAAAAAG
GATCTCAAGAAGATCCTTTGATCTTTTCTACGGGGTCTGACGCTCAGTGGAACGAAAACTCACGTTAAGG
GATTTTGGTCATGAACAATAAAACTGTCTGCTTACATAAACAGTAATACAAGGGGTGTTATGAGCCATAT
TCAACGGGAAACGTCTTGCTCTAGGCCGCGATTAAATTCCAACATGGATGCTGATTTATATGGGTATAAA
TGGGCTCGCGATAATGTCGGGCAATCAGGTGCGACAATCTATCGATTGTATGGGAAGCCCGATGCGCCAG
AGTTGTTTCTGAAACATGGCAAAGGTAGCGTTGCCAATGATGTTACAGATGAGATGGTCAGACTAAACTG
GCTGACGGAATTTATGCCTCTTCCGACCATCAAGCATTTTATCCGTACTCCTGATGATGCATGGTTACTC
ACCACTGCGATCCCCGGGAAAACAGCATTCCAGGTATTAGAAGAATATCCTGATTCAGGTGAAAATATTG
TTGATGCGCTGGCAGTGTTCCTGCGCCGGTTGCATTCGATTCCTGTTTGTAATTGTCCTTTTAACAGCGA
TCGCGTATTTCGTCTCGCTCAGGCGCAATCACGAATGAATAACGGTTTGGTTGATGCGAGTGATTTTGAT
GACGAGCGTAATGGCTGGCCTGTTGAACAAGTCTGGAAAGAAATGCATAAACTTTTGCCATTCTCACCGG
ATTCAGTCGTCACTCATGGTGATTTCTCACTTGATAACCTTATTTTTGACGAGGGGAAATTAATAGGTTG
TATTGATGTTGGACGAGTCGGAATCGCAGACCGATACCAGGATCTTGCCATCCTATGGAACTGCCTCGGT
GAGTTTTCTCCTTCATTACAGAAACGGCTTTTTCAAAAATATGGTATTGATAATCCTGATATGAATAAAT
TGCAGTTTCATTTGATGCTCGATGAGTTTTTCTAAGAATTAATTCATGAGCGGATACATATTTGAATGTA
TTTAGAAAAATAAACAAATAGGGGTTCCGCGCACATTTCCCCGAAAAGTGCCACCTAAATTGTAAGCGTT
AATATTTTGTTAAAATTCGCGTTAAATTTTTGTTAAATCAGCTCATTTTTTAACCAATAGGCCGAAATCG
GCAAAATCCCTTATAAATCAAAAGAATAGACCGAGATAGGGT
[37 nt withheld, positions 1793-1829]
AAAGAACGTGGACTCCAACGTCAAAGG
[49 nt withheld, positions 1857-1905]
T
[91 nt withheld, positions 1907-1997]
G
[124 nt withheld, positions 1999-2122]
CCCATTCGCCAATCCGGATATAGTTCCTCCTTTCAGCAAAAAACCCCTCAAGACCCGTTTAGAGGCCCCA
AGGGGTTATGCTAGTTATTGCTCAGCGGTGGCAGCAGCCAACTCAGCTTCCTTTCGGGCTTTGTTAGCAG
CCGGATCTCCTAGGGCTAGCTCTAGACTATTAGGATCCCAATTGCTTAAGCTCGAGTTAAAGATGAGCTT
CTAACGTCTCGGACTGACAGATATGATCGCGTTCCTCCGTATCATCCTTAGACTGTGTATATTGTTTGCG
AATCCAATGGTACGGTACATCTGGCGCAGGTTGGTTATGAAGAGGTTTGCAGATAGTGTTTTGATGTGCT
TCGACACACTTTGATTTATCGCTAAGCAAGGGGTATAACAATGTGACGGGACATTCAACTCCGTCGTCAC
GTGGAATATGCTGCACATCGTTCGGCAAGCTCACATTCATGTCACCTGTCAATACGGGGCTGTTTTCCTT
GAAGTCCTGGCCAGTAAACTCGACAATGTTATGATAAGTCCCATTCTTCATGAAGTGTTGGTGCTTTGCG
TGGATTGAGCCATCACCTTTGTACTGGATGTGGCGATCATACGTGAACCCCTCGGGCATCACCTCATGGA
ACCAATTTTTCAGGCCCGACGGGTATTTTGTATAGTATTTCATTCCGTACCCAAACGAAGTACCAAGAGC
CGCCCAAGACATCGGCAACTTTCCGCTCGTACACACATACTTACCTTTATGACTACCTTCATGCGAGTTC
CCTTCCCCTTCACCCTCGACTGTAAAGCTTTTCCCGTTAATTGTCCCCTTTAACTGGAACTTAAACGGCG
TGCTGGCCATAGAACCGTGATGGTGATGGTGATGGTGATGGTGATGGCTGCTGCCCATTATATCTCCTTC
TTAAAGTTAAACAAAATTATTACTAGTGGGGAATTGTTATCCGCTCACAATTCCCCTATAGTGAGTCGTA
TTAATTTCGCGGGATCGAGATCTCGATCCTCTACGCCGGACGCATCGTGGCCGGCATCACCGGCGCCACA
GGTGCGGTTGCTGGCGCCTATATCGCCGACATCACCGATGGGGAAGATCGGGCTCGCCACTTCGGGCTCA
TGAGCGCTTGTTTCGGCGTGGGTATGGTGGCAGGCCCCGTGGCCGGGGGACTGTTGGGCGCCATCTCCTT
GCATGCACCATTCCTTGCGGCGGCGGTGCTCAACGGCCTCAACCTACTACTGGGCTGCTTCCTAATGCAG
GAGTCGCATAAGGGAGAGCGTCGAGATCCCGGACACCATCGAATGGCGCAAAACCTTTCGCGGTATGGCA
TGATAGCGCCCGGAAGAGAGTCAATTCAGGGTGGTGAATGTGAAACCAGTAACGTTATACGATGTCGCAG
AGTATGCCGGTGTCTCTTATCAGACCGTTTCCCGCGTGGTGAACCAGGCCAGCCACGTTTCTGCGAAAAC
GCGGGAAAAAGTGGAAGCGGCGATGGCGGAGCTGAATTACATTCCCAACCGCGTGGCACAACAACTGGCG
GGCAAACAGTCGTTGCTGATTGGCGTTGCCACCTCCAGTCTGGCCCTGCACGCGCCGTCGCAAATTGTCG
CGGCGATTAAATCTCGCGCCGATCAACTGGGTGCCAGCGTGGTGGTGTCGATGGTAGAACGAAGCGGCGT
CGAAGCCTGTAAAGCGGCGGTGCACAATCTTCTCGCGCAACGCGTCAGTGGGCTGATCATTAACTATCCG
CTGGATGACCAGGATGCCATTGCTGTGGAAGCTGCCTGCACTAATGTTCCGGCGTTATTTCTTGATGTCT
CTGACCAGACACCCATCAACAGTATTATTTTCTCCCATGAAGACGGTACGCGACTGGGCGTGGAGCATCT
GGTCGCATTGGGTCACCAGCAAATCGCGCTGTTAGCGGGCCCATTAAGTTCTGTCTCGGCGCGTCTGCGT
CTGGCTGGCTGGCATAAATATCTCACTCGCAATCAAATTCAGCCGATAGCGGAACGGGAAGGCGACTGGA
GTGCCATGTCCGGTTTTCAACAAACCATGCAAATGCTGAATGAGGGCATCGTTCCCACTGCGATGCTGGT
TGCCAACGATCAGATGGCGCTGGGCGCAATGCGCGCCATTACCGAGTCCGGGCTGCGCGTTGGTGCGGAT
ATCTCGGTAGTGGGATACGACGATACCGAAGACAGCTCATGTTATATCCCGCCGTTAACCACCATCAAAC
AGGATTTTCGCCTGCTGGGGCAAACCAGCGTGGACCGCTTGCTGCAACTCTCTCAGGGCCAGGCGGTGAA
GGGCAATCAGCTGTTGCCCGTCTCACTGGTGAAAAGAAAAACCACCCTGGCGCCCAATACGCAAACCGCC
TCTCCCCGCGCGTTGGCCGATTCATTAATGCAGCTGGCACGACAGGTTTCCCGACTGGAAAGCGGGCAGT
GAGCGCAACGCAATTAATGTAAGTTAGCTCACTCATTAGGCACCGGGATCTCGACCGATGCCCTTGAGAG
CCTTCAACCCAGTCAGCTCCTTCCGGTGGGCGCGGGGCATGACTATCGTCGCCGCACTTATGACTGTCTT
CTTTATCATGCAACTCGTAGGACAGGTGCCGGCAGCGCTCTGGGTCATTTTCGGCGAGGACCGCTTTCGC
TGGAGCGCGACGATGATCGGCCTGTCGCTTGCGGTATTCGGAATCTTGCACGCCCTCGCTCAAGCCTTCG
TCACTGGTCCCGCCACCAAACGTTTCGGCGAGAAGCAGGCCATTATCGCCGGCATGGCGGCCCCACGGGT
GCGCATGATCGTGCTCCTGTCGTTGAGGACCCGGCTAGGCTGGCGGGGTTGCCTTACTGGTTAGCAGAAT
GAATCACCGATACGCGAGCGAACGTGAAGCGACTGCTGCTGCAAAACGTCTGCGACCTGAGCAACAACAT
GAATGGTCTTCGGTTTCCGTGTTTCGTAAAGTCTGGAAACGCGGAAGTCAGCGCCCTGCACCATTATGTT
CCGGATCTGCATCGCAGGATGCTGCTGGCTACCCTGTGGAACACCTACATCTGTATTAACGAAGCGCTGG
CATTGACCCTGAGTGATTTTTCTCTGGTCCCGCCGCATCCATACCGCCAGTTGTTTACCCTCACAACGTT
CCAGTAACCGGGCATGTTCATCATCAGTAACCCGTATCGTGAGCATCCTCTCTCGTTTCATCGGTATCAT
TACCCCCATGAACAGAAATCCCCCTTACACGGAGGCATCAGTGACCAAACAGGAAAAAACCGCCCTTAAC
ATGGCCCGCTTTATCAGAAGCCAGACATTAACGCTTCTGGAGAAACTCAACGAGCTGGACGCGGATGAAC
AGGCAGACATCTGTGAATCGCTTCACGACCACGCTGATGAGCTTTACCGCAGCTGCCTCGCGCGTTTCGG
TGATGACGGTGAAAACCTCTGACACATGCAGCTCCCGGAGACGGTCACAGCTTGTCTGTAAGCGGATGCC
GGGAGCAGACAAGCCCGTCAGGGCGCGTCAGCGGGTGTTGGCGGGTGTCGGGGCGCAGCCATGACCCAGT
CACGTAGCGATAGCGGAGTGTATACTGGCTTAACTATGCGGCATCAGAGCAGATTGTACTGAGAGTGCAC
CATTGCGGTGTGAAATACCGCACAGATGCGTAAGGAGAAAATACCGCATCAGGCGCTCTTCCGCTTCCTC
GCTCACTGACTCGCTGCGCTCGGTCGTTCGGCTGCGGCGAGCGGTATCAGCTCACTCAAAGGCGGTAATA
CGGTTATCCACAGAATCAGGGGATAACGCAGGAAAGAACATGTGAGCAA
Features (pLannotate 1.2.2; 19 found; start..end, strand, type, name):
     50..638     -  rep_origin     ori: high-copy-number ColE1/pMB1/pBR322/pUC origin of replication
    760..1575    +  CDS            KanR: aminoglycoside phosphotransferase; aph(3')-Ia; confers resistance to kanamycin in bacteria or G418 (Geneticin®) in eukaryotes
   1584..1641    -  promoter       AmpR promoter (fragment): bla
   1694..2122    -  rep_origin     f1 ori (sequence partly withheld): f1 bacteriophage origin of replication; arrow indicates direction of (+) strand synthesis
   2159..2206    -  terminator     T7 terminator: transcription terminator for bacteriophage T7 RNA polymerase
   2214..2263    -  CDS            SET1 (fragment): solubility-enhancement tag derived from T7 phage gene 10B
   2982..3005    -  CDS            8xHis: 8xHis affinity tag
   3025..3047    -  RBS            RBS: efficient ribosome binding site from bacteriophage T7 gene 10 (Olins and Rangwala, 1989)
   3062..3086    -  protein_bind   lac operator: The lac repressor binds to the lac operator to inhibit transcription in E. coli. This inhibition can be relieved by adding lactose or isopropyl-β-D-thiogalactopyranoside (IPTG). lac repressor encoded by lacI
   3087..3105    -  promoter       T7 promoter: promoter for bacteriophage T7 RNA polymerase
   3127..3406    +  CDS            TcR (fragment): tetracycline efflux protein; tet; confers resistance to tetracycline
   3414..3491    +  promoter       lacI promoter: lacI
   3492..4574    +  CDS            lacI: lac repressor; lacI; The lac repressor binds to the lac operator to inhibit transcription in E. coli. This inhibition can be relieved by adding lactose or isopropyl-β-D-thiogalactopyranoside (IPTG).
   4587..4608    +  protein_bind   CAP binding site: CAP binding activates transcription in the presence of cAMP. E. coli catabolite activator protein
   4623..4914    +  CDS            TcR (fragment): tetracycline efflux protein; tet; confers resistance to tetracycline
   4986..5366    -  CDS            YPB1_ECOLX: Protein predicted: Swiss-Prot protein existence level 4. From Escherichia coli.
   5383..5574    +  CDS            rop: Rop protein, which maintains plasmids at low copy number; rop
   5676..5815    +  misc_feature   bom: basis of mobility region from pBR322
   5820..5951    -  rep_origin     RSF ori (fragment): Plasmids containing the RSF 1030 origin of replication can be propagated in E. coli cells that contain additional plasmids with compatible origins.
