[The description below was written by a language model from this plasmid's Addgene catalogue record and pLannotate feature annotations shown in this document.]
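Description:
pET-MCN-10His-mStayGold (E138D) is a bacterial expression plasmid of about 5.95 kb, built on the pET-MCN backbone for producing a His-tagged fluorescent protein in Escherichia coli. It replicates from a ColE1/pMB1-type origin. The neighbouring rop gene and pBR322 bom region fit the low copy number given in the catalogue, even though the automated annotation gives that origin a generic "high-copy" label. Selection is with kanamycin through an aph(3')-Ia aminoglycoside phosphotransferase gene. An f1 phage origin is also present. The tetracycline-resistance, AmpR promoter and RSF origin hits in the feature table are only fragments, most likely backbone remnants rather than working elements.

The payload is a 690 bp synthetic open reading frame, codon-optimised for E. coli, that encodes mStayGold. This is a monomeric form of the bright, photostable StayGold fluorescent protein and carries the E138D substitution. It was inserted by Gibson assembly and derives in part from an earlier StayGold plasmid. Expression uses a standard pET arrangement: a T7 promoter followed directly by a lac operator, the phage T7 gene 10 ribosome binding site, the coding sequence, and a T7 terminator. The plasmid-borne lacI gene supplies repressor, so transcription stays low until IPTG is added in a host that provides T7 RNA polymerase.

An N-terminal 10xHis tag allows purification by immobilised metal affinity chromatography. The annotation software matched this tag as 8xHis and did not label the fluorescent protein itself, which falls in the unannotated interval between the tag and the terminator. The plasmid is intended for recombinant production and purification of mStayGold, for example for in vitro characterisation.
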