Addgene plasmid #211361: pET-MCN-10His-mStayGold (E138D)
Purpose: Bacterial expression of the bright and photostable monomeric StayGold fluorescent protein (E138D). Codon optimised for expression in Escherichia coli. Contains a N-terminal 10xHis tag.
Depositing lab: Mohan Balasubramanian. Depositing organization: University of Warwick. Publication: A monomeric StayGold fluorescent protein. Ivorra-Molla E, Akhuli D, McAndrew MBL, Scott W, Kumar L, Palani S, Mishima M, Crow A, Balasubramanian MK. Nat Biotechnol. 2023 Dec 11. doi: 10.1038/s41587-023-02018-w. PubMed 38081970.
Backbone
  Vector backbone: pET-MCN
  Backbone size w/o insert (bp): 5265
  Total vector size (bp): 5955
  Vector type: Bacterial Expression
Growth in bacteria
  Bacterial resistance: Kanamycin, 50 μg/mL
  Growth temperature: 37°C
  Growth strain: DH5alpha
  Copy number: Low Copy
Gene/Insert
  Gene/Insert name: mStayGold
  Species: Synthetic
  Insert size (bp): 690
  Mutation: E138D
  Promoter: T7
  Tag / fusion protein: 10xHis-tag (N terminal on insert)
  Cloning method: Gibson Cloning
  Sequencing primers: 5′ T7 Promoter
Resource information
  A portion of this plasmid was derived from a plasmid made by: Atsushi Miyawaki: Hirano et al. (2022) Nat Biotechnol. doi: 10.1038/s41587-022-01278-2. PMID: 35468954
Terms and licenses: Academic/Nonprofit Terms; Industry Terms: Not Available to Industry
Depositor comments: Please visit https://doi.org/10.21203/rs.3.rs-2684100/v1 for ResearchSquare preprint.
How to cite: pET-MCN-10His-mStayGold (E138D) was a gift from Mohan Balasubramanian (Addgene plasmid # 211361 ; http://n2t.net/addgene:211361 ; RRID:Addgene_211361)
